>Addgene plasmid #62209 | pAct-Cas9 | addgene full sequence | sequence record 254613 | Addgene NGS Result
CATTTCCCCGAAAAGTGCCACCTAAATTGTAAGCGTTAATATTTTGTTAAAATTCGCGTTAAATTTTTGT
TAAATCAGCTCATTTTTTAACCAATAGGCCGAAATCGGCAAAATCCCTTATAAATCAAAAGAATAGACCG
AGATAGGGT
[37 nt withheld, positions 150-186]
AAAGAACGTGGACTCCAACGTCAAAGG
[49 nt withheld, positions 214-262]
T
[91 nt withheld, positions 264-354]
G
[124 nt withheld, positions 356-479]
CCCATTCGCCATTCAGGCTGCGCAACTGTTGGGAAGGGCGATCGGTGCGGGCCTCTTCGCTATTACGCCA
GCTGGCGAAAGGGGGATGTGCTGCAAGGCGATTAAGTTGGGTAACGCCAGGGTTTTCCCAGTCACGACGT
TGTAAAACGACGGCCAGTGAATTGTAATACGACTCACTATAGGGCGAATTGGGTACGTACCGGGCCCCTA
GTATGTATGTAAGTTAATAAAACCCATTTTTGCGGAAAGTAGATAAAAAAAACATTTTTTTTTTTTACTG
CACTGGATATCATTGAACTTATCTGATCAGTTTTAAATTTACTTCGATCCAAGGGTATTTGATGTACCAG
GTTCTTTCGATTACCTCTCACTCAAAATGACATTCCACTCAAAGTCAGCGCTGTTTGCCTCCTTCTCTGT
CCACAGAAATATCGCCGTCTCTTTCGCCGCTGCGTCCGCTATCTCTTTCGCCACCGTTTGTAGCGTTACG
TAGCGTCAATGTCCGCCTTCAGTTGCATTTTGTCAGCGGTTTCGTGACGAAGCTCCAAGCGGTTTACGCC
ATCAATTAAACACAAAGTGCTGTGCCAAAACTCCTCTCGCTTCTTATTTTTGTTTGTTTTTTGAGTGATT
GGGGTGGTGATTGGTTTTGGGTGGGTAAGCAGGGGAAAGTGTGAAAAATCCCGGCAATGGGCCAAGAGGA
TCAGGAGCTATTAATTCGCGGAGGCAGCAAACACCCATCTGCCGAGCATCTGAACAATGTGAGTAGTACA
TGTGCATACATCTTAAGTTCACTTGATCTATAGGAACTGCGATTGCAACATCAAATTGTCTGCGGCGTGA
GAACTGCGACCCACAAAAATCCCAAACCGCAATTGCACAAACAAATAGTGACACGAAACAGATTATTCTG
GTAGCTGTTCTCGCTATATAAGACAATTTTTGAGATCATATCATGATCAAGACATCTAAAGGCATTCATT
TTCGACTATATTCTTTTTTACAAAAAATATAACAACCAGATATTTTAAGCTGATCCTAGATGCACAAAAA
ATAAATAAAAGTATAAACCTACTTCGTAGGATACTTCGGGGTACTTTTTGTTCGGGGTTAGATGAGCATA
ACGCTTGTAGTTGATATTTGAGATCCCCTATCATTGCAGGGTGACAGCGGAGCGGCTTCGCAGAGCTGCA
TTAACCAGGGCTTCGGGCAGGCCAAAAACTACGGCACGCTCCGGCCACCCAGTCCGCCGGAGGACTCCGG
TTCAGGGAGCGGCCAACTAGCCGAGAACCTCACCTATGCCTGGCACAATATGGACATCTTTGGGGCGGTC
AATCAGCCGGGCTCCGGATGGCGGCAGCTGGTCAACCGGACACGCGGACTATTCTGCAACGAGCGACACA
TACCGGCGCCCAGGAAACATTTGCTCAAGAACGGTGAGTTTCTATTCGCAGTCGGCTGATCTGTGTGAAA
TCTTAATAAAGGGTCCAATTACCAATTTGAAACTCAGTTTGCGGCGTGGCCTATCCGGGCGAACTTTTGG
CCGTGATGGGCAGTTCCGGTGCCGGAAAGACGACCCTGCTGAATGCCCTTGCCTTTCGATCGCCGCAGGG
CATCCAAGTATCGCCATCCGGGATGCGACTGCTCAATGGCCAACCTGTGGACGCCAAGGAGATGCAGGCC
AGGTGCGCCTATGTCCAGCAGGATGACCTCTTTATCGGCTCCCTAACGGCCAGGGAACACCTGATTTTCC
AAGCCATGGTGCGGATGCCACGACATCTGACCTATCGGCAGCGAGTGGCCCGCGTGGATCAGGTGATCCA
GGAGCTTTCGCTCAGCAAATGTCAGCACACGATCATCGGTGTGCCCGGCAGGGTGAAAGGTCTGTCCGGC
GGAGAAAGGAAGCGTCTGGCATTCGCCTCCGAGGCTCTAACCGATCCGCCGCTTCTGATCTGCGATGAGC
CCACCTCCGGACTGGACTCCTTTACCGCCCACAGCGTCGTCCAGGTGCTGAAGAAGCTGTCGCAGAAGGG
CAAGACCGTCATCCTGACCATTCATCAGCCGTCTTCCGAGCTGTTTGAGCTCTTTGACAAGATCCTTCTG
ATGGCCGAGGGCAGGGTAGCTTTCTTGGGCACTCCCAGCGAAGCCGTCGACTTCTTTTCCTAGTGAGTTC
GATGTGTTTATTAAGGGTATCTAGTATTACATAACATCTCAACTCCTATCCAGCGTGGGTGCCCAGTGTC
CTACCAACTACAATCCGGCGGACTTTTACGTACAGGTGTTGGCCGTTGTGCCCGGACGGGAGATCGAGTC
CCGTGATCGGATCGCCAAGATATGCGACAATTTTGCCATTAGCAAAGTAGCCCGGGATATGGAGCAGTTG
TTGGCCACCAAAAATCTGGAGAAGCCACTGGAGCAGCCGGAGAATGGGTACACCTACAAGGCCACCTGGT
TCATGCAGTTCCGGGCGGTCCTGTGGCGATCCTGGCTGTCGGTGCTCAAGGAACCACTCCTCGTAAAAGT
GCGACTTATTCAGACAACGGTGAGTGGTTCCAGTGGAAACAAATGATATAACGCTTACAATTCTTGGAAA
CAAATTCGCTAGATTTTAGATAGAATTGCCTGATTCCACACCCTTCTTAGTTTTTTTCAATGAGATGTAT
AGTTTATAGTTTTGCAGAAGATAAATAAATTTCATTTAACTCGCGAATATTAATGAGATGCGAGTAACAT
TTTAATTTGCAGATGGTTGCCATCTTGATTGGCCTCATCTTTTTGGGCCAACAACTCACGCAAGTGGGTG
TGATGAATATCAACGGAGCCATCTTCCTCTTCCTGACCAACATGACCTTTCAAAACGTCTTTGCCACGAT
AAATGTAAGTCATGTTTAGAATACATTTGCATTTCAATAATTTACTAACTTTCTAATGAATCGATTCGAT
TTAGGTGTTCACCTCAGAGCTGCCAGTTTTTATGAGGGAGGCCCGAAGTCGACTTTATCGCTGTGACACA
TACTTTCTGGGCAAAACGATTGCCGAATTGCCGCTTTTTCTCACAGTGCCACTGGTCTTCACGGCGATTG
CCTATCCGATGATCGGACTGCGGGCCGGAGTGCTGCACTTCTTCAACTGCCTGGCGCTGGTCACTCTGGT
GGCCAATGTGTCAACGTCCTTCGGATATCTAATATCCTGCGCCAGCTCCTCGACCTCGATGGCGCTGTCT
GTGGGTCCGCCGGTTATCATACCATTCCTGCTCTTTGGCGGCTTCTTCTTGAACTCGGGCTCGGTGCCAG
TATACCTCAAATGGTTGTCGTACCTCTCATGGTTCCGTTACGCCAACGAGGGTCTGCTGATTAACCAATG
GGCGGACGTGGAGCCGGGCGAAATTAGCTGCACATCGTCGAACACCACGTGCCCCAGTTCGGGCAAGGTC
ATCCTGGAGACGCTTAACTTCTCCGCCGCCGATCTGCCGCTGGACTACGTGGGTCTGGCCATTCTCATCG
TGAGCTTCCGGGTGCTCGCATATCTGGCTCTAAGACTTCGGGCCCGACGCAAGGAGTAGCCGACATATAT
CCGAAATAACTGCTTGTTTTTTTTTTTTACCATTATTACCATCGTGTTTACTGTTTATTGCCCCCTCAAA
AAGCTAATGTAATTATATTTGTGCCAATAAAAACAAGATATGACCTATAGAATACAAGTATTTCCCCTTC
GAACATCCCCACAAGTAGACTTTGGATTTGTCTTCTAACCAAAAGACTTACACACCTGCATACCTTACAT
CAAAAACTCGTTTATCGCTACATAAAACACCGGGATATATTTTTTATATACATACTTTTCAAATCGCGCG
CCCTCTTCATAATTCACCTCCACCACACCACGTTTCGTAGTTGCTCTTTCGCTGTCTCCCACCCGCTCTC
CGCAACACATTCACCTTTTGTTCGACGACCTTGGAGCGACTGTCGTTAGTTCCGCGCGATTCGGTTCGCT
CAAATGGTTCCGAGTGGTTCATTTCGTCTCAATAGAAATTAGTAATAAATATTTGTATGTACAATTTATT
TGCTCCAATATATTTGTATATATTTCCCTCACAGCTATATTTATTCTAATTTAATATTATGACTTTTTAA
GGTAATTTTTTGTGACCTGTTCGGAGTGATTAGCGTTACAATTTGAACTGAAAGTGACATCCAGTGTTTG
TTCCTTGTGTAGATGCATCTCAAAAAAATGGTGGGCATAATAGTGTTGTTTATATATATCAAAAATAACA
ACTATAATAATAAGAATACATTTAATTTAGAAAATGCTTGGATTTCACTGGAACTAGGCTAGCATAACTT
CGTATAATGTATGCTATACGAAGTTATGCTAGCGGATCCAAGCTTGCGGCCGCAATTCTATATTCTAAAA
ACACAAATGATACTTCTAAAAAAAAATCATGAATGGCATCAACTCTGAATCAAATCTTTGCAGATGCACC
TACTTCTCATTTCCACTGTCACATCATTTTTCCAGATCTCGCTGCCTGTTATGTGGCCCACAAACCAAGA
CACGTTTTATGGCCATTAAAGCTGGCTGATCGTCGCCAAACACCAAATACATAATGAATATGTACACATT
CGAGAAAGAAGCGATCAAAGAAGCGTCTTCGGGCGGAGTAGGAGAATGCGGAGGAGAAGGAGAACGAGCT
GATCTAGTATCTCTCCACAATCCAATGCCAACTGACCAACTGGCCATATTCGGAGCAATTTGAAGCCAAT
TTCCATCGCCTGGCGATCGCTCCATTCTTGGCTATATGTTTTTCACCGTTACCCGGGGCCATTTTCAAAG
ACTCGTCGGCAAGATAAGATTGTGTCACTCGCTGTCTCTCTTCATTTGTCGAAGAATGCTGAGGAATTTC
GCGATGACGTCGGCGAGTATTTTGAAGAATGAGAATAATTTGTATTTATACGAAAATCAGTTAGTGGAAT
TTTCTACAAAAACATGTTATCTATAGATAATTTTGTTGCAAAATATGTTGACTATGACAAAGATTGTATG
TATATACCTTTAATGTATTCTCATTTTCTTATGTATTTATAATGGCAATGATGATACTGATGATATTTTA
AGATGATGCCAGACCAAAAGGCTTGAATTTCTGCGTCTTTTGCCGAACGCAGTGCATGTGCAATTGTTGT
TTTTTGGAATATTCAATTTTCGGACTGTCCGCTTTGATTTCAGTTTCTTGGCTTATTCAAAAAGCAAAGT
AAAGCCAAAAAAGCGAGATGGCAATACCAAATGCGGCAAAACGGTAGTGGAAGGAAAGGGGTGCGGGGCA
GCGGAAGGAAGGGTGGGGCGGGGCGTGGCGGGGTCTGTGGCTGGGCGCGACGTCACCGACGTTGGAGCCA
CTCCTTTGACCATGTGTGCGTGTGTGTATTATTCGTGTCTCGCCACTCGCCGGTTGTTTTTTTCTTTTTA
TGCTGCGCTCTCTCTAGCGCCATCTCGCTTACGCATGCTCAACGCACCGCATGTTGCCGTTTCCTTTTAT
GCGTCATTTTGGCTCGAAATAGGCAATTATTTAAACAAAGATTAGTCAACGAAAACGCTAAAATAAATAA
GTCTACAATATGGTTACTTATTGCCATGTGTGTGCAGCCAACGATAGCAACAAAAGCAACAACACAGGTG
GCTTTCCCTCTTTCACTTTTTGTTTGCAAGCCGCGTGCGAGCAAGACGGCACGACCGGCAAACGCAATTA
CGCTGACAAAGAGCAGACGAAGTTTTGGCGAAAAACATCAAGGCGCCTGATACGAATGCATTTGCAATAA
CAATTGCGATATTTAATATTGTTTATGAAGCTGTTTGACTTCAAAACACACAAAAAAAAAAAATAAAACA
AATTATTTGAAAGAGAATTAGGAATCGGACGCTTATCGTTAGGGTAACAACAAGAAATGCTTACTGAGTC
ACAGCCTCTGGAAAACTGCCGCAAGCCAGAGAGAGAGAGAAAAAGAGGGAGAGCAGCTTAGACCGCATGT
GCTTGTGTGTGAGGCGTCTCTCTCTTCGTCTCTGTTGCGCAAACGCATAGACTGCACTGAAAAAATCGAT
TACCTATTTTTTATGAATGAATATTTGCACTATTACTATTCAAAACTATTAAGATAGCAATCACATTCAA
TAGCCAAATACTATACCACCTGAGCGATGCAACGAAATGATCAATTTGAGCAAAAATGCTGCATATTTAG
GACGGCATCATTATAGAAATGCTTCTTGCTGTGTACTTTTCTCTCGTCTGGCAGCTGTTTCGCCGTTATT
GTTAAAACCGGCTTAAGTTAGGTGTGTTTTCTACGACTAGTGAATGCCCTACTAGAAGATGTGTGTTGCA
CAAAATGTCCCTGGAATAACCAATTTGAAGTGCAGATAGCAGTAAACGTAAGCTAATATGAATATTATTT
AACTGTAATGTTTTAATATCGCTGGACATTACTAATAAACCCACTATAAACACATGTACATATGTATGTT
TTGGCATACAATGAGTAGTTGGGGAAAAAATGTGTAAAAGCACCGTGACCATCACAGCATAAAGATAACC
AGCTGAAGTATCGAATATGAGTAACCCCCAAATTGAATCACATGCCGCAACTGATAGGACCCATGGAAGT
ACACTCTTCATGGCGATATACAAGACACACACAAGCACGAACACCCAGTTGCGGAGGAAATTCTCCGTAA
ATGAAAACCCAATCGGCGAACAATTCATACCCATATATGGTAAAAGTTTTGAACGCGACTTGAGAGCGGA
GAGCATTGCGGCTGATAAGGTTTTAGCGCTAAGCGGGCTTTATAAAACGGGCTGCGGGACCAGTTTTCAT
ATCACTACCGTTTGAGTTCTTGTGCTGTGTGGATACTCCTCCCGACACAAAGCCGCTCCATCAGCCAGCA
GTCGTCTAATCCAGAGACACCAAACCGAAAGACTTAATTTATATTTATTTAATTAATTTTAATAAAACAC
ACCAAATGTAAGTAGCTTTCCCCTTCCCAACAACAAAACACCATCGAACCACTCCCACCAAGAAAAAGCA
ATAATCGAGAAAAGCCGCGGAAAATGTGTGATTTTTTTTGTAAACAAAACATTTTTTTATGTGCCAGTGC
TGAAAGTGATCAAAAAATACTAGCCACGAGCTAAAGAGTTATTGTATTGACCAAAACTCCAAAAATACCC
AAGTTTGGCCCTAAATTGTCAATCAAAATACCAATAGGTCGAAAGACATCAAAATTAACAAAACCAGGGT
TTCAAATACCATAACTCAAGAATCAGGATTACAACTGCAGATTTCAGGATATATACATACAAATTATACG
AAATTATAAAAACCAAAGCAATTCAATAGCCCCAACTCAAATGTTAGGATCTAATATAGTGTTTAAAGCC
AAGCTCGCTGATGTGGGCGTGTCACGATTTCACCCAAAGATATGCCAAATTACGAATTGCAAATCAATTC
GCCAACACTTTCTTTTTTTCCCACGCCCTAAAACACCAGATCATCCATAAATGTACATACATACAGTATA
TGCATATTATAATCTGTAAAACTAGATCAGGTTCTTGAAAATAGTGACGTAGGCAGCCGTTTTGGCTGAA
GCAGAAATTTTTGCCGGTTTTTCAAAGTTGTAGTTGCAAAAATGGAGAAAACCTTCGAGCATTCGTTCAT
ATACACACACTCACGCGCAAAATAACGAGAGAGAGTGTATGTGTGTGTGAGAGAGCGAAAGCCAGACGAC
GGTTTGCTTTTCGCCTCGAAACATGACCATATATGGTCACAAAACTTGGCCGCCGCAATTCAACACACCA
GCGCTCTCCTTCGCACCCATAGCGACCATGGCGCGGAGCGAGCGAGATGGCGAGAGCGAGCGACGCCTAT
GGCGACGTCGACGCAGGCAGCGATTGAAAAACGCAGTTAACTGGCATTCAACATTCACCAGCCACTTTCA
GTCGGTTTATTCCAGTCATTCCTTTCAAACCGTGCGGTCGCTTAGCTCAGCCTCGCCACTTGCGTTTACA
GTAGTTTTCACGCCTTGAATTTGTTAAATCGAACAAAAAGGTAAAGTTTAACTAGCTTTGAAAAGTTTCG
TGGCTCTTAATTGTTAAATTTTCTAGAGTGCGTTTAGTGTTTTTTTTTTTTTTTTATTTTGTAATGTTAA
TTTCGGGTTCCAATTCGAGTTTTAGGCAGCCGCCATTTTAAGGGCGCATACACACAGGCAACTGTGCTCT
CTTTGCGGCTTTCTTTTGCACCGGCATTCGTTAAGTGTCGTCTAGAAGCTTCTCCCCTCCCTTTTCGGCA
TATTCGTATTGTGGTTTTAATTTTTCGGGGCGGGGCCTTCTATTTTGTAACTGTTCTTTTAATTTCTTAT
TACAATTCGATCGCAAGTGAAAATCAGTTTTCAATCGGAAAAGTATTTTTTTATGAAATTTTTTTTTGTC
CAAGATTAAAATTTTGTACTAAAAAAACGTACATTGCATTGAGTGATTTTTAATTGTACACGAAAAACAA
GTTAGTTTGTTATGACAATTGTACTTTGGTAGACCAGCGCAGTCCAAGGAAACCACGCAAATTCTCAGTT
TTTTTTTTGCCATTTCTACATTACCAAATAAGGTAACCAAAAACTAATGGGAAATCCGCATTCTTTCCAT
TGCAGCTTACAGGATCGATCCCCGGGAATTCACCATGGACAAGAAGTACTCCATTGGGCTCGATATCGGC
ACAAACAGCGTCGGCTGGGCCGTCATTACGGACGAGTACAAGGTGCCGAGCAAAAAATTCAAAGTTCTGG
GCAATACCGATCGCCACAGCATAAAGAAGAACCTCATTGGCGCCCTCCTGTTCGACTCCGGGGAGACGGC
CGAAGCCACGCGGCTCAAAAGAACAGCACGGCGCAGATATACCCGCAGAAAGAATCGGATCTGCTACCTG
CAGGAGATCTTTAGTAATGAGATGGCTAAGGTGGATGACTCTTTCTTCCATAGGCTGGAGGAGTCCTTTT
TGGTGGAGGAGGATAAAAAGCACGAGCGCCACCCAATCTTTGGCAATATCGTGGACGAGGTGGCGTACCA
TGAAAAGTACCCAACCATATATCATCTGAGGAAGAAGCTTGTAGACAGTACTGATAAGGCTGACTTGCGG
TTGATCTATCTCGCGCTGGCGCATATGATCAAATTTCGGGGACACTTCCTCATCGAGGGGGACCTGAACC
CAGACAACAGCGATGTCGACAAACTCTTTATCCAACTGGTTCAGACTTACAATCAGCTTTTCGAAGAGAA
CCCGATCAACGCATCCGGAGTTGACGCCAAAGCAATCCTGAGCGCTAGGCTGTCCAAATCCCGGCGGCTC
GAAAACCTCATCGCACAGCTCCCTGGGGAGAAGAAGAACGGCCTGTTTGGTAATCTTATCGCCCTGTCAC
TCGGGCTGACCCCCAACTTTAAATCTAACTTCGACCTGGCCGAAGATGCCAAGCTTCAACTGAGCAAAGA
CACCTACGATGATGATCTCGACAATCTGCTGGCCCAGATCGGCGACCAGTACGCAGACCTTTTTTTGGCG
GCAAAGAACCTGTCAGACGCCATTCTGCTGAGTGATATTCTGCGAGTGAACACGGAGATCACCAAAGCTC
CGCTGAGCGCTAGTATGATCAAGCGCTATGATGAGCACCACCAAGACTTGACTTTGCTGAAGGCCCTTGT
CAGACAGCAACTGCCTGAGAAGTACAAGGAAATTTTCTTCGATCAGTCTAAAAATGGCTACGCCGGATAC
ATTGACGGCGGAGCAAGCCAGGAGGAATTTTACAAATTTATTAAGCCCATCTTGGAAAAAATGGACGGCA
CCGAGGAGCTGCTGGTAAAGCTTAACAGAGAAGATCTGTTGCGCAAACAGCGCACTTTCGACAATGGAAG
CATCCCCCACCAGATTCACCTGGGCGAACTGCACGCTATCCTCAGGCGGCAAGAGGATTTCTACCCCTTT
TTGAAAGATAACAGGGAAAAGATTGAGAAAATCCTCACATTTCGGATACCCTACTATGTAGGCCCCCTCG
CCCGGGGAAATTCCAGATTCGCGTGGATGACTCGCAAATCAGAAGAGACCATCACTCCCTGGAACTTCGA
GGAAGTCGTGGATAAGGGGGCCTCTGCCCAGTCCTTCATCGAAAGGATGACTAACTTTGATAAAAATCTG
CCTAACGAAAAGGTGCTTCCTAAACACTCTCTGCTGTACGAGTACTTCACAGTTTATAACGAGCTCACCA
AGGTCAAATACGTCACAGAAGGGATGAGAAAGCCAGCATTCCTGTCTGGAGAGCAGAAGAAAGCTATCGT
GGACCTCCTCTTCAAGACGAACCGGAAAGTTACCGTGAAACAGCTCAAAGAAGACTATTTCAAAAAGATT
GAATGTTTCGACTCTGTTGAAATCAGCGGAGTGGAGGATCGCTTCAACGCATCCCTGGGAACGTATCACG
ATCTCCTGAAAATCATTAAAGACAAGGACTTCCTGGACAATGAGGAGAACGAGGACATTCTTGAGGACAT
TGTCCTCACCCTTACGTTGTTTGAAGATAGGGAGATGATTGAAGAACGCTTGAAAACTTACGCTCATCTC
TTCGACGACAAAGTCATGAAACAGCTCAAGAGGCGCCGATATACAGGATGGGGGCGGCTGTCAAGAAAAC
TGATCAATGGGATCCGAGACAAGCAGAGTGGAAAGACAATCCTGGATTTTCTTAAGTCCGATGGATTTGC
CAACCGGAACTTCATGCAGTTGATCCATGATGACTCTCTCACCTTTAAGGAGGACATCCAGAAAGCACAA
GTTTCTGGCCAGGGGGACAGTCTTCACGAGCACATCGCTAATCTTGCAGGTAGCCCAGCTATCAAAAAGG
GAATACTGCAGACCGTTAAGGTCGTGGATGAACTCGTCAAAGTAATGGGAAGGCATAAGCCCGAGAATAT
CGTTATCGAGATGGCCCGAGAGAACCAAACTACCCAGAAGGGACAGAAGAACAGTAGGGAAAGGATGAAG
AGGATTGAAGAGGGTATAAAAGAACTGGGGTCCCAAATCCTTAAGGAACACCCAGTTGAAAACACCCAGC
TTCAGAATGAGAAGCTCTACCTGTACTACCTGCAGAACGGCAGGGACATGTACGTGGATCAGGAACTGGA
CATCAATCGGCTCTCCGACTACGACGTGGATCATATCGTGCCCCAGTCTTTTCTCAAAGATGATTCTATT
GATAATAAAGTGTTGACAAGATCCGATAAAAATAGAGGGAAGAGTGATAACGTCCCCTCAGAAGAAGTTG
TCAAGAAAATGAAAAATTATTGGCGGCAGCTGCTGAACGCCAAACTGATCACACAACGGAAGTTCGATAA
TCTGACTAAGGCTGAACGAGGTGGCCTGTCTGAGTTGGATAAAGCCGGCTTCATCAAAAGGCAGCTTGTT
GAGACACGCCAGATCACCAAGCACGTGGCCCAAATTCTCGATTCACGCATGAACACCAAGTACGATGAAA
ATGACAAACTGATTCGAGAGGTGAAAGTTATTACTCTGAAGTCTAAGCTGGTCTCAGATTTCAGAAAGGA
CTTTCAGTTTTATAAGGTGAGAGAGATCAACAATTACCACCATGCGCATGATGCCTACCTGAATGCAGTG
GTAGGCACTGCACTTATCAAAAAATATCCCAAGCTTGAATCTGAATTTGTTTACGGAGACTATAAAGTGT
ACGATGTTAGGAAAATGATCGCAAAGTCTGAGCAGGAAATAGGCAAGGCCACCGCTAAGTACTTCTTTTA
CAGCAATATTATGAATTTTTTCAAGACCGAGATTACACTGGCCAATGGAGAGATTCGGAAGCGACCACTT
ATCGAAACAAACGGAGAAACAGGAGAAATCGTGTGGGACAAGGGTAGGGATTTCGCGACAGTCCGGAAGG
TCCTGTCCATGCCGCAGGTGAACATCGTTAAAAAGACCGAAGTACAGACCGGAGGCTTCTCCAAGGAAAG
TATCCTCCCGAAAAGGAACAGCGACAAGCTGATCGCACGCAAAAAAGATTGGGACCCCAAGAAATACGGC
GGATTCGATTCTCCTACAGTCGCTTACAGTGTACTGGTTGTGGCCAAAGTGGAGAAAGGGAAGTCTAAAA
AACTCAAAAGCGTCAAGGAACTGCTGGGCATCACAATCATGGAGCGATCAAGCTTCGAAAAAAACCCCAT
CGACTTTCTCGAGGCGAAAGGATATAAAGAGGTCAAAAAAGACCTCATCATTAAGCTTCCCAAGTACTCT
CTCTTTGAGCTTGAAAACGGCCGGAAACGAATGCTCGCTAGTGCGGGCGAGCTGCAGAAAGGTAACGAGC
TGGCACTGCCCTCTAAATACGTTAATTTCTTGTATCTGGCCAGCCACTATGAAAAGCTCAAAGGGTCTCC
CGAAGATAATGAGCAGAAGCAGCTGTTCGTGGAACAACACAAACACTACCTTGATGAGATCATCGAGCAA
ATAAGCGAATTCTCCAAAAGAGTGATCCTCGCCGACGCTAACCTCGATAAGGTGCTTTCTGCTTACAATA
AGCACAGGGATAAGCCCATCAGGGAGCAGGCAGAAAACATTATCCACTTGTTTACTCTGACCAACTTGGG
CGCGCCTGCAGCCTTCAAGTACTTCGACACCACCATAGACAGAAAGCGGTACACCTCTACAAAGGAGGTC
CTGGACGCCACACTGATTCATCAGTCAATTACGGGGCTCTATGAAACAAGAATCGACCTCTCTCAGCTCG
GTGGAGACAGCAGGGCTGACCCCAAGAAGAAGAGGAAGGTGTGACTCGAGGGTACCTCTAGAGGATCTTT
GTGAAGGAACCTTACTTCTGTGGTGTGACATAATTGGACAAACTACCTACAGAGATTTAAAGCTCTAAGG
TAAATATAAAATTTTTAAGTGTATAATGTGTTAAACTACTGATTCTAATTGTTTGTGTATTTTAGATTCC
AACCTATGGAACTGATGAATGGGAGCAGTGGTGGAATGCCTTTAATGAGGAAAACCTGTTTTGCTCAGAA
GAAATGCCATCTAGTGATGATGAGGCTACTGCTGACTCTCAACATTCTACTCCTCCAAAAAAGAAGAGAA
AGGTAGAAGACCCCAAGGACTTTCCTTCAGAATTGCTAAGTTTTTTGAGTCATGCTGTGTTTAGTAATAG
AACTCTTGCTTGCTTTGCTATTTACACCACAAAGGAAAAAGCTGCACTGCTATACAAGAAAATTATGGAA
AAATATTTGATGTATAGTGCCTTGACTAGAGATCATAATCAGCCATACCACATTTGTAGAGGTTTTACTT
GCTTTAAAAAACCTCCCACACCTCCCCCTGAACCTGAAACATAAAATGAATGCAATTGTTGTTGTTAACT
TGTTTATTGCAGCTTATAATGGTTACAAATAAAGCAATAGCATCACAAATTTCACAAATAAAGCATTTTT
TTCACTGCATTCTAGTTGTGGTTTGTCCAAACTCATCAATGTATCTTATCATGTCTGGATCCACTAGTGT
CGACGATGTAGGTCACGGTCTCGAAGCCGCGGTGCGGGTGCCAGGGCGTGCCCTTGGGCTCCCCGGGCGC
GTACTCCACCTCACCCATCTGGTCCATCATGATGAACGGGTCGAGGTGGCGGTAGTTGATCCCGGCGAAC
GCGCGGCGCACCGGGAAGCCCTCGCCCTCGAAACCGCTGGGCGCGGTGGTCACGGTGAGCACGGGACGTG
CGACGGCGTCGGCGGGTGCGGATACGCGGGGCAGCGTCAGCGGGTTCTCGACGGTCACGGCGGGCATGTC
GACACTAGTTCTAGCCAGCTTTTGTTCCCTTTAGTGAGGGTTAATTTCGAGCTTGGCGTAATCATGGTCA
TAGCTGTTTCCTGTGTGAAATTGTTATCCGCTCACAATTCCACACAACATACGAGCCGGAAGCATAAAGT
GTAAAGCCTGGGGTGCCTAATGAGTGAGCTAACTCACATTAATTGCGTTGCGCTCACTGCCCGCTTTCCA
GTCGGGAAACCTGTCGTGCCAGCTGCATTAATGAATCGGCCAACGCGCGGGGAGAGGCGGTTTGCGTATT
GGGCGCTCTTCCGCTTCCTCGCTCACTGACTCGCTGCGCTCGGTCGTTCGGCTGCGGCGAGCGGTATCAG
CTCACTCAAAGGCGGTAATACGGTTATCCACAGAATCAGGGGATAACGCAGGAAAGAACATGTGAGCAAA
AGGCCAGCAAAAGGCCAGGAACCGTAAAAAGGCCGCGTTGCTGGCGTTTTTCCATAGGCTCCGCCCCCCT
GACGAGCATCACAAAAATCGACGCTCAAGTCAGAGGTGGCGAAACCCGACAGGACTATAAAGATACCAGG
CGTTTCCCCCTGGAAGCTCCCTCGTGCGCTCTCCTGTTCCGACCCTGCCGCTTACCGGATACCTGTCCGC
CTTTCTCCCTTCGGGAAGCGTGGCGCTTTCTCATAGCTCACGCTGTAGGTATCTCAGTTCGGTGTAGGTC
GTTCGCTCCAAGCTGGGCTGTGTGCACGAACCCCCCGTTCAGCCCGACCGCTGCGCCTTATCCGGTAACT
ATCGTCTTGAGTCCAACCCGGTAAGACACGACTTATCGCCACTGGCAGCAGCCACTGGTAACAGGATTAG
CAGAGCGAGGTATGTAGGCGGTGCTACAGAGTTCTTGAAGTGGTGGCCTAACTACGGCTACACTAGAAGA
ACAGTATTTGGTATCTGCGCTCTGCTGAAGCCAGTTACCTTCGGAAAAAGAGTTGGTAGCTCTTGATCCG
GCAAACAAACCACCGCTGGTAGCGGTGGTTTTTTTGTTTGCAAGCAGCAGATTACGCGCAGAAAAAAAGG
ATCTCAAGAAGATCCTTTGATCTTTTCTACGGGGTCTGACGCTCAGTGGAACGAAAACTCACGTTAAGGG
ATTTTGGTCATGAGATTATCAAAAAGGATCTTCACCTAGATCCTTTTAAATTAAAAATGAAGTTTTAAAT
CAATCTAAAGTATATATGAGTAAACTTGGTCTGACAGTTACCAATGCTTAATCAGTGAGGCACCTATCTC
AGCGATCTGTCTATTTCGTTCATCCATAGTTGCCTGACTCCCCGTCGTGTAGATAACTACGATACGGGAG
GGCTTACCATCTGGCCCCAGTGCTGCAATGATACCGCGAGACCCACGCTCACCGGCTCCAGATTTATCAG
CAATAAACCAGCCAGCCGGAAGGGCCGAGCGCAGAAGTGGTCCTGCAACTTTATCCGCCTCCATCCAGTC
TATTAATTGTTGCCGGGAAGCTAGAGTAAGTAGTTCGCCAGTTAATAGTTTGCGCAACGTTGTTGCCATT
GCTACAGGCATCGTGGTGTCACGCTCGTCGTTTGGTATGGCTTCATTCAGCTCCGGTTCCCAACGATCAA
GGCGAGTTACATGATCCCCCATGTTGTGCAAAAAAGCGGTTAGCTCCTTCGGTCCTCCGATCGTTGTCAG
AAGTAAGTTGGCCGCAGTGTTATCACTCATGGTTATGGCAGCACTGCATAATTCTCTTACTGTCATGCCA
TCCGTAAGATGCTTTTCTGTGACTGGTGAGTACTCAACCAAGTCATTCTGAGAATAGTGTATGCGGCGAC
CGAGTTGCTCTTGCCCGGCGTCAATACGGGATAATACCGCGCCACATAGCAGAACTTTAAAAGTGCTCAT
CATTGGAAAACGTTCTTCGGGGCGAAAACTCTCAAGGATCTTACCGCTGTTGAGATCCAGTTCGATGTAA
CCCACTCGTGCACCCAACTGATCTTCAGCATCTTTTACTTTCACCAGCGTTTCTGGGTGAGCAAAAACAG
GAAGGCAAAATGCCGCAAAAAAGGGAATAAGGGCGACACGGAAATGTTGAATACTCATACTCTTCCTTTT
TCAATATTATTGAAGCATTTATCAGGGTTATTGTCTCATGAGCGGATACATATTTGAATGTATTTAGAAA
AATAAACAAATAGGGGTTCCGCGCA
Features (pLannotate 1.2.2; 22 found; start..end, strand, type, name):
     51..479     -  rep_origin     f1 ori (sequence partly withheld): f1 bacteriophage origin of replication; arrow indicates direction of (+) strand synthesis
    484..641     -  CDS            lacZα (fragment): LacZα fragment of β-galactosidase; lacZ fragment
    644..662     +  promoter       T7 promoter: promoter for bacteriophage T7 RNA polymerase
    687..4806    +  gene           mini-white: white; This modified version of the white gene lacks part of the first intron.
   4813..4846    -  protein_bind   loxP: Cre-mediated recombination occurs in the 8-bp core sequence (GCATACAT). Cre recombinase
   4917..7427    +  promoter       Ac5 promoter: Drosophila melanogaster actin 5C promoter
   9194..13297   +  CDS            cas9: CAS9_STRP1 - Also known as csn1 From Streptococcus pyogenes serotype M1.
  13353..13427   +  CDS            small t antigen (fragment): SV40 (simian virus 40) small t antigen
  13429..13494   +  intron         small t intron: SV40 (simian virus 40) small t antigen intron
  13624..13644   +  CDS            SV40 NLS: nuclear localization signal of SV40 (simian virus 40) large T antigen
  13651..13785   +  CDS            LT_POVHA (fragment): Protein inferred from homology: Swiss-Prot protein existence level 3. Isoform large T antigen is a key early protein essential for both driving viral replication and inducing cellular transformation. Plays a role in viral genome replication by driving entry of quiescent cells into the cell cycle and by autoregulating the synthesis of viral early mRNA. Displays highly oncogenic activities by corrupting the host cellular checkpoint mechanisms that guard cell division and the transcription, replication, and repair of DNA. Participates in the modulation of cellular gene expression preceeding viral
  13810..13893   +  CDS            large T antigen (fragment): large T antigen from SV40 (simian virus 40)
  13916..14050   +  polyA_signal   SV40 poly(A) signal: SV40 polyadenylation signal
  14079..14148   +  protein_bind   attB: attB site for the φC31 integrase (Groth et al., 2000) phage φC31 integrase
  14367..14385   -  promoter       T3 promoter: promoter for bacteriophage T3 RNA polymerase
  14428..14450   -  protein_bind   lac operator (fragment): The lac repressor binds to the lac operator to inhibit transcription in E. coli. This inhibition can be relieved by adding lactose or isopropyl-β-D-thiogalactopyranoside (IPTG). lac repressor encoded by lacI
  14454..14484   -  promoter       lac promoter: promoter for the E. coli lac operon
  14499..14520   -  protein_bind   CAP binding site: CAP binding activates transcription in the presence of cAMP. E. coli catabolite activator protein
  14533..14625   -  CDS            lacI (fragment): lac repressor; lacI; The lac repressor binds to the lac operator to inhibit transcription in E. coli. This inhibition can be relieved by adding lactose or isopropyl-β-D-thiogalactopyranoside (IPTG).
  14808..15396   -  rep_origin     ori: high-copy-number ColE1/pMB1/pBR322/pUC origin of replication
  15567..16427   -  CDS            AmpR: β-lactamase; bla; confers resistance to ampicillin, carbenicillin, and related antibiotics
  16428..16532   -  promoter       AmpR promoter: bla
