[The description below was written by a language model from this plasmid's Addgene catalogue record and pLannotate feature annotations shown in this document.]
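Description:
pAct-Cas9 is an insect expression and transgenesis plasmid for ubiquitous Cas9 expression in Drosophila melanogaster, built on a "pact" backbone of about 12.4 kb, with a total size of roughly 16.5 kb. In E. coli it replicates from a high-copy ColE1/pUC-type origin and is selected with ampicillin through the β-lactamase gene. It also retains cloning-vector remnants: an f1 origin, lacZα and lac promoter/operator fragments, and flanking T7 and T3 promoters.

The payload is a Streptococcus pyogenes Cas9 coding sequence inserted by Gibson assembly and derived in part from a human-codon-optimised hCas9 plasmid. It lies downstream of the Drosophila actin 5C promoter, a strong, broadly active promoter. About 1.7 kb between the annotated promoter and the Cas9 open reading frame carries no annotation, and the record does not say what this region contains. Downstream of Cas9 is an SV40-derived 3' region that includes the small t intron, fragments of the T antigen coding sequences and the SV40 polyadenylation signal. Together these serve as the 3'UTR and terminator. The SV40 NLS annotated within this region appears to be part of the residual large T antigen sequence rather than a tag fused to Cas9.

For making transgenic flies, the plasmid carries a φC31 attB site, which allows integrase-mediated insertion into a genomic attP landing site. It also carries the mini-white eye-colour marker for identifying transformants. A single loxP site lies between mini-white and the promoter. The resulting fly lines supply Cas9 in both germline and somatic tissues and are combined with guide RNA sources for genome engineering.
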