Addgene plasmid #62209: pAct-Cas9
Purpose: Expresses Cas9 under control of act5C promoter and SV40 3'UTR. For ubiquitous genome engineering in Drosophila melanogaster.
Depositing lab: Simon Bullock. Depositing organization: MRC Laboratory of Molecular Biology. Publication: Optimized CRISPR/Cas tools for efficient germline and somatic genome engineering in Drosophila. Port F, Chen HM, Lee T, Bullock SL. Proc Natl Acad Sci U S A. 2014 Jul 7. pii: 201405500. 10.1073/pnas.1405500111 PubMed 25002478.
Backbone
  Vector backbone: pact
  Backbone manufacturer: gift from Silvia Aldaz
  Backbone size w/o insert (bp): 12429
  Total vector size (bp): 16571
  Vector type: Insect Expression
Growth in bacteria
  Bacterial resistance: Ampicillin, 100 μg/mL
  Growth temperature: 37°C
  Growth strain: DH5alpha
  Copy number: Unknown
Gene/Insert
  Gene/Insert name: cas9
  Promoter: act5C
  Cloning method: Gibson Cloning
  Sequencing primers: 5′ GGTAGACCAGCGCAGTCCAAGG; 3′ TAGAGCTTTAAATCTCTGTAGG
Resource information
  A portion of this plasmid was derived from a plasmid made by: hCas9 from George Church (Addgene plasmid 41815).
Terms and licenses: Academic/Nonprofit Terms; Industry Terms: Not Available to Industry
Depositor comments: Please visit crisprflydesign.org for more information. Please acknowledge Fillip Port and Simon Bullock when publishing work derived from the use of this plasmid.
How to cite: pAct-Cas9 was a gift from Simon Bullock (Addgene plasmid # 62209 ; http://n2t.net/addgene:62209 ; RRID:Addgene_62209)
