>Addgene plasmid #62209 | pAct-Cas9 | addgene partial sequence | sequence record 104050 | hdCas9-R2 5'-CCGGCTTTATCCAACTCAGAC-3'
CCTTAGTCAGATTATCGAACTTCCGTTGTGTGATCAGTTTGGCGTTCAGCAGCTGCCGCCAATAATTTTT
CATTTTCTTGACAACTTCTTCTGAGGGGACGTTATCACTCTTCCCTCTATTTTTATCGGATCTTGTCAAC
ACTTTATTATCAATAGAATCATCTTTGAGAAAAGACTGGGGCACGATATGATCCACGTCGTAGTCGGAGA
GCCGATTGATGTCCAGTTCCTGATCCACGTACATGTCCCTGCCGTTCTGCAGGTAGTACAGGTAGAGCTT
CTCATTCTGAAGCTGGGTGTTTTCAACTGGGTGTTCCTTAAGGATTTGGGACCCCAGTTCTTTTATACCC
TCTTCAATCCTCTTCATCCTTTCCCTACTGTTCTTCTGTCCCTTCTGGGTAGTTTGGTTCTCTCGGGCCA
TCTCGATAACGATATTCTCGGGCTTATGCCTTCCCATTACTTTGACGAGTTCATCCACGACCTTAACGGT
CTGCAGTATTCCCTTTTTGATAGCTGGGCTACCTGCAAGATTAGCGATGTGCTCGTGAAGACTGTCCCCC
TGGCCAGAAACTTGTGCTTTCTGGATGTCCTCCTTAAAGGTGAGAGAGTCATCATGGATCAACTGCATGA
AGTTCCGGTTGGCAAATCCATCGGACTTAAGAAAATCCAGGATTGTCTTTCCACTCTGCTTGTCTCGGAT
CCCATTGATCAGTTTTCTTGACAGCCGCCCCCATCCTGTATATCGGCGCCTCTTGAGCTGTTTCATGACT
TTGTCGTCGAAGAGATGAGCGTAAGTTTTCAAGCGTTCTTCAATCATCTCCCTATCTTCAAACAACGTAA
GGGTGAGGACAATGTCCTCAAGAATGTCCTCGTTCTCCTCATTGTCCAGGAAGTCCTTGTCTTTAATGAT
TT
