>Addgene plasmid #62209 | pAct-Cas9 | addgene partial sequence | sequence record 104051 | MUHD1 5'-AGAATGTTGAGAGTCAGCAGTAGC-3'
GATGGCATTTCTTCTGAGCAAAACAGGTTTTCCTCATTAAAGGCATTCCACCACTGCTCCCATTCATCAG
TTCCATAGGTTGGAATCTAAAATACACAAACAATTAGAATCAGTAGTTTAACACATTATACACTTAAAAA
TTTTATATTTACCTTAGAGCTTTAAATCTCTGTAGGTAGTTTGTCCAATTATGTCACACCACAGAAGTAA
GGTTCCTTCACAAAGATCCTCTAGAGGTACCCTCGAGTCACACCTTCCTCTTCTTCTTGGGGTCAGCCCT
GCTGTCTCCACCGAGCTGAGAGAGGTCGATTCTTGTTTCATAGAGCCCCGTAATTGACTGATGAATCAGT
GTGGCGTCCAGGACCTCCTTTGTAGAGGTGTACCGCTTTCTGTCTATGGTGGTGTCGAAGTACTTGAAGG
CTGCAGGCGCGCCCAAGTTGGTCAGAGTAAACAAGTGGATAATGTTTTCTGCCTGCTCCCTGATGGGCTT
ATCCCTGTGCTTATTGTAAGCAGAAAGCACCTTATCGAGGTTAGCGTCGGCGAGGATCACTCTTTTGGAG
AATTCGCTTATTTGCTCGATGATCTCATCAAGGTAGTGTTTGTGTTGTTCCACGAACAGCTGCTTCTGCT
CATTATCTTCGGGAGACCCTTTGAGCTTTTCATAGTGGCTGGCCAGATACAAGAAATTAACGTATTTAGA
GGGCAGTGCCAGCTCGTTACCTTTCTGCAGCTCGCCCGCACTAGCGAGCATTCGTTTCCGGCCGTTTTCA
AGCTCAAAGAGAGAGTACTTGGGAAGCTTAATGATGAGGTCTTTTTTGACCTCTTTATATCCTTTCGCCT
CGAGAAAGTCGATGGGGTTTT
