>Addgene plasmid #62209 | pAct-Cas9 | addgene partial sequence | sequence record 104052 | Act5Cpro-F 5'-CAGTCCAAGGAaACCACGC-3'
TTTTGCCATTTCTACATTACCAAATAAGGTAACCAAAAACTAATGGGAAATCCGCATTCTTTCCATTGCA
GCTTACAGGATCGATCCCCGGGAATTCACCATGGACAAGAAGTACTCCATTGGGCTCGATATCGGCACAA
ACAGCGTCGGCTGGGCCGTCATTACGGACGAGTACAAGGTGCCGAGCAAAAAATTCAAAGTTCTGGGCAA
TACCGATCGCCACAGCATAAAGAAGAACCTCATTGGCGCCCTCCTGTTCGACTCCGGGGAGACGGCCGAA
GCCACGCGGCTCAAAAGAACAGCACGGCGCAGATATACCCGCAGAAAGAATCGGATCTGCTACCTGCAGG
AGATCTTTAGTAATGAGATGGCTAAGGTGGATGACTCTTTCTTCCATAGGCTGGAGGAGTCCTTTTTGGT
GGAGGAGGATAAAAAGCACGAGCGCCACCCAATCTTTGGCAATATCGTGGACGAGGTGGCGTACCATGAA
AAGTACCCAACCATATATCATCTGAGGAAGAAGCTTGTAGACAGTACTGATAAGGCTGACTTGCGGTTGA
TCTATCTCGCGCTGGCGCATATGATCAAATTTCGGGGACACTTCCTCATCGAGGGGGACCTGAACCCAGA
CAACAGCGATGTCGACAAACTCTTTATCCAACTGGTTCAGACTTACAATCAGCTTTTCGAAGAGAACCCG
ATCAACGCATCCGGAGTTGACGCCAAAGCAATCCTGAGCGCTAGGCTGTCCAAATCCCGGCGGCTCGAAA
ACCTCATCGCACAGCTCCCTGGGGAGAAGAAGAACGGCCTGTTTGGTAATCTTATCGCCCTGTCACTCGG
GCTGACCCCCAACTTTAAATCTAACTTCGACCTGGCCGAAGATGCCAAGCTTCAACTGAGCAAAGACACC
TACGATGATGATCTCGACAATCTGCTGGCCCAGATCGGCGACCAGTACGCAGACCTTT
